>Addgene plasmid #193644 | pCMV-dCas12a-ABE7 | addgene full sequence | sequence record 421946 | Addgene NGS Result
ATATGCCAAGTACGCCCCCTATTGACGTCAATGACGGTAAATGGCCCGCCTGGCATTATGCCCAGTACAT
GACCTTATGGGACTTTCCTACTTGGCAGTACATCTACGTATTAGTCATCGCTATTACCATGGTGATGCGG
TTTTGGCAGTACATCAATGGGCGTGGATAGCGGTTTGACTCACGGGGATTTCCAAGTCTCCACCCCATTG
ACGTCAATGGGAGTTTGTTTTGGCACCAAAATCAACGGGACTTTCCAAAATGTCGTAACAACTCCGCCCC
ATTGACGCAAATGGGCGGTAGGCGTGTACGGTGGGAGGTCTATATAAGCAGAGCTGGTTTAGTGAACCGT
CAGATCCGCTAGAGATCCGCGGCCGCTAATACGACTCACTATAGGGAGAGCCGCCACCATGAAACGGACA
GCCGACGGAAGCGAGTTCGAGTCACCAAAGAAGAAGCGGAAAGTCTCTGAAGTCGAGTTTAGCCACGAGT
ATTGGATGAGGCACGCACTGACCCTGGCAAAGCGAGCATGGGATGAAAGAGAAGTCCCCGTGGGCGCCGT
GCTGGTGCACAACAATAGAGTGATCGGAGAGGGATGGAACAGGCCAATCGGCCGCCACGACCCTACCGCA
CACGCAGAGATCATGGCACTGAGGCAGGGAGGCCTGGTCATGCAGAATTACCGCCTGATCGATGCCACCC
TGTATGTGACACTGGAGCCATGCGTGATGTGCGCAGGAGCAATGATCCACAGCAGGATCGGAAGAGTGGT
GTTCGGAGCACGGGACGCCAAGACCGGCGCAGCAGGCTCCCTGATGGATGTGCTGCACCACCCCGGCATG
AACCACCGGGTGGAGATCACAGAGGGAATCCTGGCAGACGAGTGCGCCGCCCTGCTGAGCGATTTCTTTA
GAATGCGGAGACAGGAGATCAAGGCCCAGAAGAAGGCACAGAGCTCCACCGACTCTGGAGGATCTAGCGG
AGGATCCTCTGGAAGCGAGACACCAGGCACAAGCGAGTCCGCCACACCAGAGAGCTCCGGCGGCTCCTCC
GGAGGATCCTCTGAGGTGGAGTTTTCCCACGAGTACTGGATGAGACATGCCCTGACCCTGGCCAAGAGGG
CACGCGATGAGAGGGAGGTGCCTGTGGGAGCCGTGCTGGTGCTGAACAATAGAGTGATCGGCGAGGGCTG
GAACAGAGCCATCGGCCTGCACGACCCAACAGCCCATGCCGAAATTATGGCCCTGAGACAGGGCGGCCTG
GTCATGCAGAACTACAGACTGATTGACGCCACCCTGTACGTGACATTCGAGCCTTGCGTGATGTGCGCCG
GCGCCATGATCCACTCTAGGATCGGCCGCGTGGTGTTTGGCGTGAGGAACGCAAAAACCGGCGCCGCAGG
CTCCCTGATGGACGTGCTGCACTACCCCGGCATGAATCACCGCGTCGAAATTACCGAGGGAATCCTGGCA
GATGAATGTGCCGCCCTGCTGTGCTATTTCTTTCGGATGCCTAGACAGGTGTTCAATGCTCAGAAGAAGG
CCCAGAGCTCCACCGACTCCGGAGGATCTAGCGGAGGCTCCTCTGGCTCTGAGACACCTGGCACAAGCGA
GAGCGCAACACCTGAAAGCAGCGGGGGCAGCAGCGGGGGGTCATCAAAGCTGGAGAAATTCACCAACTGT
TATAGCCTGTCTAAGACCCTGCGCTTCAAGGCAATCCCAGTGGGCAAGACACAAGAGAACATTGACAACA
AACGGCTCCTGGTGGAGGATGAGAAGAGGGCTGAAGATTACAAGGGCGTTAAGAAGCTGCTGGATAGGTA
CTATCTGTCATTCATCAACGATGTCCTCCACAGTATCAAGCTGAAGAATCTGAACAATTACATTTCTCTG
TTCCGGAAGAAGACACGGACCGAGAAGGAGAACAAAGAGCTGGAGAATCTGGAGATCAACCTGAGGAAAG
AAATAGCTAAGGCTTTCAAAGGGAACGAGGGTTACAAGTCCCTGTTCAAGAAAGACATTATCGAGACTAT
TCTGCCTGAGTTCCTGGACGATAAAGATGAGATCGCCCTCGTCAATTCCTTCAATGGGTTTACCACAGCC
TTTACCGGCTTCTTCGACAATAGAGAGAATATGTTCTCTGAAGAGGCCAAATCCACTAGCATCGCCTTTC
GCTGCATAAACGAGAACCTGACTAGGTACATCAGCAATATGGACATCTTTGAGAAAGTCGATGCCATATT
CGACAAACATGAGGTGCAGGAGATTAAGGAGAAGATCCTGAACTCAGATTACGATGTCGAAGATTTCTTC
GAGGGAGAGTTCTTCAACTTCGTGCTCACACAAGAGGGCATTGATGTGTACAATGCAATCATTGGAGGGT
TCGTGACAGAGAGTGGCGAGAAGATAAAGGGCCTGAACGAGTATATCAACCTCTACAACCAGAAAACCAA
GCAGAAACTGCCTAAGTTCAAGCCACTGTACAAACAAGTGCTCTCAGATAGGGAAAGCCTGAGCTTCTAC
GGTGAAGGGTATACATCAGATGAAGAAGTGCTCGAAGTGTTCCGCAACACCCTCAATAAGAACAGTGAAA
TCTTCTCTTCAATCAAGAAGCTGGAGAAACTGTTCAAGAATTTCGATGAGTACTCCTCTGCCGGAATCTT
TGTGAAGAATGGCCCTGCAATATCCACTATTAGCAAAGACATCTTTGGCGAGTGGAACGTTATCAGGGAT
AAGTGGAATGCCGAGTACGATGATATTCATCTCAAGAAGAAAGCCGTGGTTACAGAGAAATACGAGGATG
ATAGACGCAAGAGCTTTAAGAAGATTGGTAGCTTCTCTCTCGAACAGCTGCAGGAGTACGCCGACGCTGA
CCTGTCAGTCGTGGAGAAACTCAAGGAGATCATAATCCAGAAGGTGGATGAAATCTACAAAGTGTATGGA
AGCTCTGAGAAACTCTTCGATGCAGACTTTGTTCTGGAGAAGAGTCTGAAGAAGAACGACGCAGTGGTTG
CTATCATGAAGGACCTGCTGGATTCTGTTAAGTCTTTCGAGAATTACATTAAGGCATTCTTTGGTGAAGG
GAAGGAGACAAATAGGGACGAGAGCTTCTATGGCGACTTTGTTCTGGCCTACGACATCCTCCTCAAGGTT
GACCACATCTATGACGCTATACGGAATTACGTTACCCAGAAGCCCTATAGCAAAGACAAGTTCAAGCTGT
ATTTCCAGAATCCACAGTTTATGGGTGGGTGGGATAAAGACAAAGAAACAGATTACAGGGCCACTATCCT
GCGGTACGGCAGCAAATACTATCTGGCTATCATGGATAAGAAGTACGCCAAATGCCTCCAGAAGATCGAC
AAGGACGACGTGAACGGTAACTACGAGAAGATCAATTACAAGCTCCTGCCAGGACCTAACAAGATGCTGC
CCAAGGTGTTCTTCTCCAAGAAATGGATGGCCTACTATAACCCAAGCGAGGACATTCAGAAGATATACAA
GAATGGGACATTCAAGAAGGGCGATATGTTCAACCTCAACGACTGCCACAAGCTGATTGATTTCTTCAAG
GATAGCATTTCTCGCTATCCCAAGTGGTCTAATGCATACGATTTCAACTTCAGCGAGACTGAGAAGTACA
AAGACATCGCTGGCTTCTACCGGGAGGTGGAAGAGCAAGGCTATAAGGTGTCATTCGAATCCGCTTCTAA
GAAGGAAGTGGATAAGCTCGTGGAAGAGGGTAAGCTGTACATGTTCCAGATATACAACAAAGACTTCAGC
GATAAGAGCCACGGCACTCCAAACCTCCATACTATGTATTTCAAGCTGCTGTTTGACGAGAACAACCACG
GACAGATTAGGCTGTCAGGAGGCGCAGAACTCTTCATGCGCAGAGCTTCACTGAAGAAGGAGGAACTCGT
TGTCCACCCAGCCAATAGCCCTATAGCCAATAAGAATCCAGACAATCCTAAGAAAACCACTACTCTGTCT
TACGATGTGTATAAGGATAAGAGATTCTCTGAAGATCAGTACGAACTGCACATACCCATTGCCATTAACA
AGTGCCCTAAGAACATCTTCAAGATTAACACAGAGGTTAGAGTGCTCCTGAAACACGACGATAACCCTTA
TGTTATAGGCATTGCTCGCGGAGAGAGAAACCTGCTGTACATCGTCGTGGTGGACGGCAAAGGCAACATC
GTGGAACAGTACAGTCTCAATGAAATCATTAACAATTTCAACGGAATCCGCATTAAGACCGACTACCATT
CTCTCCTCGACAAGAAGGAGAAAGAAAGGTTCGAAGCAAGACAGAATTGGACAAGTATAGAGAATATCAA
AGAACTGAAGGCTGGGTACATCTCTCAGGTTGTGCACAAGATATGTGAGCTGGTGGAGAAGTACGACGCT
GTTATCGCCCTCGCGGACCTGAATAGCGGCTTCAAGAACTCCAGGGTGAAGGTGGAGAAGCAGGTGTATC
AGAAGTTCGAGAAGATGCTGATCGACAAGCTCAACTATATGGTGGACAAGAAATCCAATCCTTGCGCTAC
TGGTGGAGCCCTGAAGGGCTATCAAATCACCAATAAGTTCGAATCTTTCAAGTCTATGAGCACCCAGAAT
GGCTTCATCTTCTACATACCCGCATGGCTGACATCCAAGATTGATCCCTCTACCGGATTTGTTAATCTGC
TCAAGACTAAGTACACCTCTATTGCTGACTCAAAGAAGTTCATATCATCATTTGACCGCATCATGTACGT
GCCAGAAGAGGACCTGTTCGAGTTTGCCCTGGATTACAAGAATTTCTCTCGGACTGACGCCGACTACATC
AAGAAGTGGAAGCTCTACTCTTATGGTAATCGGATTCGCATATTCCGCAATCCCAAGAAGAATAACGTGT
TCGATTGGGAGGAAGTTTGCCTCACCAGCGCTTACAAGGAGCTGTTCAATAAGTATGGGATTAACTACCA
GCAGGGCGACATAAGAGCCCTGCTGTGCGAACAATCTGATAAGGCATTCTATTCCTCTTTCATGGCACTG
ATGTCACTGATGCTGCAAATGCGCAATTCCATCACCGGAAGAACAGACGTGGCCTTTCTGATCTCTCCTG
TCAAGAACTCAGATGGCATCTTCTACGATTCCCGCAACTATGAAGCACAGGAGAATGCTATCCTGCCTAA
GAATGCCGATGCAAATGGAGCCTATAACATCGCCAGAAAGGTCCTCTGGGCCATAGGACAATTCAAGAAA
GCTGAAGATGAGAAGCTGGACAAGGTGAAGATCGCCATTTCAAACAAAGAGTGGCTCGAATATGCTCAGA
CCTCAGTGAAGCATGGATCATCTGGCGGCTCAAAAAGAACCGCCGACGGCAGCGAATTCGAGCCCAAGAA
GAAGAGGAAAGTCGGCTCGGGCCAGTGTACTAATTATGCTCTCTTGAAATTGGCTGGAGATGTTGAGAGC
AACCCAGGTCCCGTGAGCAAGGGCGAGGAGCTGTTCACCGGGGTGGTGCCCATCCTGGTCGAGCTGGACG
GCGACGTAAACGGCCACAAGTTCAGCGTGTCCGGCGAGGGCGAGGGCGATGCCACCTACGGCAAGCTGAC
CCTGAAGTTCATCTGCACCACCGGCAAGCTGCCCGTGCCCTGGCCCACCCTCGTGACCACCCTGACCTAC
GGCGTGCAGTGCTTCAGCCGCTACCCCGACCACATGAAGCAGCACGACTTCTTCAAGTCCGCCATGCCCG
AAGGCTACGTCCAGGAGCGCACCATCTTCTTCAAGGACGACGGCAACTACAAGACCCGCGCCGAGGTGAA
GTTCGAGGGCGACACCCTGGTGAACCGCATCGAGCTGAAGGGCATCGACTTCAAGGAGGACGGCAACATC
CTGGGGCACAAGCTGGAGTACAACTACAACAGCCACAACGTCTATATCATGGCCGACAAGCAGAAGAACG
GCATCAAGGTGAACTTCAAGATCCGCCACAACATCGAGGACGGCAGCGTGCAGCTCGCCGACCACTACCA
GCAGAACACCCCCATCGGCGACGGCCCCGTGCTGCTGCCCGACAACCACTACCTGAGCACCCAGTCCGCC
CTGAGCAAAGACCCCAACGAGAAGCGCGATCACATGGTCCTGCTGGAGTTCGTGACCGCCGCCGGGATCA
CTCTCGGCATGGACGAGCTGTACAAGTAAATCATCACCATCACCATTGAGTTTAAACCCGCTGATCAGCC
TCGACTGTGCCTTCTAGTTGCCAGCCATCTGTTGTTTGCCCCTCCCCCGTGCCTTCCTTGACCCTGGAAG
GTGCCACTCCCACTGTCCTTTCCTAATAAAATGAGGAAATTGCATCGCATTGTCTGAGTAGGTGTCATTC
TATTCTGGGGGGTGGGGTGGGGCAGGACAGCAAGGGGGAGGATTGGGAAGACAATAGCAGGCATGCTGGG
GATGCGGTGGGCTCTATGGCTTCTGAGGCGGAAAGAACCAGCTGGGGCTCGATACCGTCGACCTCTAGCT
AGAGCTTGGCGTAATCATGGTCATAGCTGTTTCCTGTGTGAAATTGTTATCCGCTCACAATTCCACACAA
CATACGAGCCGGAAGCATAAAGTGTAAAGCCTAGGGTGCCTAATGAGTGAGCTAACTCACATTAATTGCG
TTGCGCTCACTGCCCGCTTTCCAGTCGGGAAACCTGTCGTGCCAGCTGCATTAATGAATCGGCCAACGCG
CGGGGAGAGGCGGTTTGCGTATTGGGCGCTCTTCCGCTTCCTCGCTCACTGACTCGCTGCGCTCGGTCGT
TCGGCTGCGGCGAGCGGTATCAGCTCACTCAAAGGCGGTAATACGGTTATCCACAGAATCAGGGGATAAC
GCAGGAAAGAACATGTGAGCAAAAGGCCAGCAAAAGGCCAGGAACCGTAAAAAGGCCGCGTTGCTGGCGT
TTTTCCATAGGCTCCGCCCCCCTGACGAGCATCACAAAAATCGACGCTCAAGTCAGAGGTGGCGAAACCC
GACAGGACTATAAAGATACCAGGCGTTTCCCCCTGGAAGCTCCCTCGTGCGCTCTCCTGTTCCGACCCTG
CCGCTTACCGGATACCTGTCCGCCTTTCTCCCTTCGGGAAGCGTGGCGCTTTCTCATAGCTCACGCTGTA
GGTATCTCAGTTCGGTGTAGGTCGTTCGCTCCAAGCTGGGCTGTGTGCACGAACCCCCCGTTCAGCCCGA
CCGCTGCGCCTTATCCGGTAACTATCGTCTTGAGTCCAACCCGGTAAGACACGACTTATCGCCACTGGCA
GCAGCCACTGGTAACAGGATTAGCAGAGCGAGGTATGTAGGCGGTGCTACAGAGTTCTTGAAGTGGTGGC
CTAACTACGGCTACACTAGAAGAACAGTATTTGGTATCTGCGCTCTGCTGAAGCCAGTTACCTTCGGAAA
AAGAGTTGGTAGCTCTTGATCCGGCAAACAAACCACCGCTGGTAGCGGTGGTTTTTTTGTTTGCAAGCAG
CAGATTACGCGCAGAAAAAAAGGATCTCAAGAAGATCCTTTGATCTTTTCTACGGGGTCTGACACTCAGT
GGAACGAAAACTCACGTTAAGGGATTTTGGTCATGAGATTATCAAAAAGGATCTTCACCTAGATCCTTTT
AAATTAAAAATGAAGTTTTAAATCAATCTAAAGTATATATGAGTAAACTTGGTCTGACAGTTACCAATGC
TTAATCAGTGAGGCACCTATCTCAGCGATCTGTCTATTTCGTTCATCCATAGTTGCCTGACTCCCCGTCG
TGTAGATAACTACGATACGGGAGGGCTTACCATCTGGCCCCAGTGCTGCAATGATACCGCGAGACCCACG
CTCACCGGCTCCAGATTTATCAGCAATAAACCAGCCAGCCGGAAGGGCCGAGCGCAGAAGTGGTCCTGCA
ACTTTATCCGCCTCCATCCAGTCTATTAATTGTTGCCGGGAAGCTAGAGTAAGTAGTTCGCCAGTTAATA
GTTTGCGCAACGTTGTTGCCATTGCTACAGGCATCGTGGTGTCACGCTCGTCGTTTGGTATGGCTTCATT
CAGCTCCGGTTCCCAACGATCAAGGCGAGTTACATGATCCCCCATGTTGTGCAAAAAAGCGGTTAGCTCC
TTCGGTCCTCCGATCGTTGTCAGAAGTAAGTTGGCCGCAGTGTTATCACTCATGGTTATGGCAGCACTGC
ATAATTCTCTTACTGTCATGCCATCCGTAAGATGCTTTTCTGTGACTGGTGAGTACTCAACCAAGTCATT
CTGAGAATAGTGTATGCGGCGACCGAGTTGCTCTTGCCCGGCGTCAATACGGGATAATACCGCGCCACAT
AGCAGAACTTTAAAAGTGCTCATCATTGGAAAACGTTCTTCGGGGCGAAAACTCTCAAGGATCTTACCGC
TGTTGAGATCCAGTTCGATGTAACCCACTCGTGCACCCAACTGATCTTCAGCATCTTTTACTTTCACCAG
CGTTTCTGGGTGAGCAAAAACAGGAAGGCAAAATGCCGCAAAAAAGGGAATAAGGGCGACACGGAAATGT
TGAATACTCATACTCTTCCTTTTTCAATATTATTGAAGCATTTATCAGGGTTATTGTCTCATGAGCGGAT
ACATATTTGAATGTATTTAGAAAAATAAACAAATAGGGGTTCCGCGCACATTTCCCCGAAAAGTGCCACC
TGACGTCGACGGATCGGGAGATCGATCTCCCGATCCCCTAGGGTCGACTCTCAGTACAATCTGCTCTGAT
GCCGCATAGTTAAGCCAGTATCTGCTCCCTGCTTGTGTGTTGGAGGTCGCTGAGTAGTGCGCGAGCAAAA
TTTAAGCTACAACAAGGCAAGGCTTGACCGACAATTGCATGAAGAATCTGCTTAGGGTTAGGCGTTTTGC
GCTGCTTCGCGATGTACGGGCCAGATATACGCGTTGACATTGATTATTGACTAGTTATTAATAGTAATCA
ATTACGGGGTCATTAGTTCATAGCCCATATATGGAGTTCCGCGTTACATAACTTACGGTAAATGGCCCGC
CTGGCTGACCGCCCAACGACCCCCGCCCATTGACGTCAATAATGACGTATGTTCCCATAGTAACGCCAAT
AGGGACTTTCCATTGACGTCAATGGGTGGAGTATTTACGGTAAACTGCCCACTTGGCAGTACATCAAGTG
TATC
Features (pLannotate 1.2.2; 18 found; start..end, strand, type, name):
    132..335     +  promoter       CMV promoter: human cytomegalovirus (CMV) immediate early promoter
    377..395     +  promoter       T7 promoter: promoter for bacteriophage T7 RNA polymerase
    466..942     +  CDS            tadA: TADA_ECOLI - Also known as yfhC. Experimental evidence at protein level: Swiss-Prot protein existence level 1. Catalyzes the deamination of adenosine to inosine at the wobble position 34 of tRNA(Arg2). Essential for cell viability. From Escherichia coli (strain K12).
   1063..1554    +  CDS            tadA: TADA_ECOLI - Also known as yfhC. Experimental evidence at protein level: Swiss-Prot protein existence level 1. Catalyzes the deamination of adenosine to inosine at the wobble position 34 of tRNA(Arg2). Essential for cell viability. From Escherichia coli (strain K12).
   5413..5472    +  CDS            E2A: 2A peptide from equine rhinitis A virus polyprotein Eukaryotic ribosomes fail to insert a peptide bond between the Gly and Pro residues, yielding separate polypeptides.
   5473..6189    +  CDS            EGFP: the original enhanced GFP (Yang et al., 1996) mammalian codon-optimized
   6235..6459    +  polyA_signal   bGH poly(A) signal: bovine growth hormone polyadenylation signal
   6463..6484    +  promoter       SV40 promoter (fragment): SV40 enhancer and early promoter
   6489..6505    +  misc_feature   MCS (fragment): pBluescript multiple cloning site
   6554..6570    -  protein_bind   lac operator: The lac repressor binds to the lac operator to inhibit transcription in E. coli. This inhibition can be relieved by adding lactose or isopropyl-β-D-thiogalactopyranoside (IPTG). lac repressor encoded by lacI
   6578..6608    -  promoter       lac promoter: promoter for the E. coli lac operon
   6623..6644    -  protein_bind   CAP binding site: CAP binding activates transcription in the presence of cAMP. E. coli catabolite activator protein
   6657..6749    -  CDS            lacI (fragment): lac repressor; lacI; The lac repressor binds to the lac operator to inhibit transcription in E. coli. This inhibition can be relieved by adding lactose or isopropyl-β-D-thiogalactopyranoside (IPTG).
   6932..7520    -  rep_origin     ori: high-copy-number ColE1/pMB1/pBR322/pUC origin of replication
   7691..8551    -  CDS            AmpR: β-lactamase; bla; confers resistance to ampicillin, carbenicillin, and related antibiotics
   8552..8656    -  promoter       AmpR promoter: bla
   8727..8771    -  misc_feature   bom (fragment): basis of mobility region from pBR322
   8926..131     +  enhancer       CMV enhancer (across the origin): human cytomegalovirus immediate early enhancer
