[The description below was written by a language model from this plasmid's Addgene catalogue record and pLannotate feature annotations shown in this document.]
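Description:
pCMV-dCas12a-ABE7 is a 9.2 kb mammalian expression plasmid built on a pCMV backbone that produces a Cas12a-based adenine base editor together with a separate EGFP reporter. It is propagated in E. coli as a high-copy plasmid through a ColE1/pUC-type origin and is selected with ampicillin via the β-lactamase gene and its native promoter. Remnants of earlier cloning vectors, including a lac promoter/operator region, a lacI fragment, a bom fragment and short SV40 promoter and multiple cloning site fragments, are also annotated in the backbone. No mammalian selection marker is annotated.

The payload is a single transcription unit driven by the human CMV immediate-early enhancer and promoter, with a T7 promoter just downstream that could allow in vitro transcription. The open reading frame begins with two tandem copies of E. coli tadA, corresponding to the wild-type TadA and evolved TadA*7.10 deaminase pair named in the insert field. The roughly 3.8 kb stretch that follows carries no automated annotation but is where the catalytically dead Lachnospiraceae Cas12a (dLbCas12a) listed in the record would sit; any linkers or nuclear localisation signals are not annotated. An E2A ribosome-skipping peptide then links the editor to EGFP, so the fluorescent protein is released as an unfused polypeptide, and a bGH polyadenylation signal terminates the transcript.

The plasmid is intended for transfection into mammalian cells to perform A-to-G base editing at sites targeted by a Cas12a crRNA, which must be supplied separately because no guide cassette is annotated. EGFP fluorescence marks cells expressing the editor. The associated work concerns multiplexed base editing with Cas12a variants.
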