Addgene plasmid #193644: pCMV-dCas12a-ABE7
Purpose: Expression of base editor dCas12a-ABE7 in mammalian cells for base editing, along with non-fused EGFP fluorescence
Depositing lab: Liangxue Lai. Publication: Multiplexed base editing through Cas12a variant-mediated cytosine and adenine base editors. Chen F, Lian M, Ma B, Gou S, Luo X, Yang K, Shi H, Xie J, Ge W, Ouyang Z, Lai C, Li N, Zhang Q, Jin Q, Liang Y, Chen T, Wang J, Zhao X, Li L, Yu M, Ye Y, Wang K, Wu H, Lai L. Commun Biol. 2022 Nov 2;5(1):1163. doi: 10.1038/s42003-022-04152-8. PubMed 36323848.
Backbone
  Vector backbone: pCMV
  Vector type: Mammalian Expression
Growth in bacteria
  Bacterial resistance: Ampicillin, 100 μg/mL
  Growth temperature: 37°C
  Growth strain: DH5alpha
  Copy number: High Copy
Gene/Insert
  Gene/Insert name: dLbCas12a-TadA-TadA*7.10, EGFP
  Species: Synthetic
  Promoter: CMV
  Cloning method: Unknown
  Sequencing primers: 5′ CMV
Terms and licenses: Academic/Nonprofit Terms; Industry Terms: Not Available to Industry
How to cite: pCMV-dCas12a-ABE7 was a gift from Liangxue Lai (Addgene plasmid # 193644 ; http://n2t.net/addgene:193644 ; RRID:Addgene_193644)
